>Addgene plasmid #89965 | pKDsgRNA-srlA | addgene full sequence | sequence record 181344 | Addgene NGS Result
ATCGATTTATTATGACAACTTGACGGCTACATCATTCACTTTTTCTTCACAACCGGCACGGAACTCGCTC
GGGCTGGCCCCGGTGCATTTTTTAAATACCCGCGAGAAGTAGAGTTGATCGTCAAAACCAACATTGCGAC
CGACGGTGGCGATAGGCATCCGGGTGGTGCTCAAAAGCAGCTTCGCCTGGCTGATACGTTGGTCCTCGCG
CCAGCTTAAGACGCTAATCCCTAACTGCTGGCGGAAAAGATGTGACAGACGCGACGGCGACAAGCAAACA
TGCTGTGCGACGCTGGCGATATCAAAATTGCTGTCTGCCAGGTGATCGCTGATGTACTGACAAGCCTCGC
GTACCCGATTATCCATCGGTGGATGGAGCGACTCGTTAATCGCTTCCATGCGCCGCAGTAACAATTGCTC
AAGCAGATTTATCGCCAGCAGCTCCGAATAGCGCCCTTCCCCTTGCCCGGCGTTAATGATTTGCCCAAAC
AGGTCGCTGAAATGCGGCTGGTGCGCTTCATCCGGGCGAAAGAACCCCGTATTGGCAAATATTGACGGCC
AGTTAAGCCATTCATGCCAGTAGGCGCGCGGACGAAAGTAAACCCACTGGTGATACCATTCGCGAGCCTC
CGGATGACGACCGTAGTGATGAATCTCTCCTGGCGGGAACAGCAAAATATCACCCGGTCGGCAAACAAAT
TCTCGTCCCTGATTTTTCACCACCCCCTGACCGCGAATGGTGAGATTGAGAATATAACCTTTCATTCCCA
GCGGTCGGTCGATAAAAAAATCGAGATAACCGTTGGCCTCAATCGGCGTTAAACCCGCCACCAGATGGGC
ATTAAACGAGTATCCCGGCAGCAGGGGATCATTTTGCGCTTCAGCCATACTTTTCATACTCCCGCCATTC
AGAGAAGAAACCAATTGTCCATATTGCATCAGACATTGCCGTCACTGCGTCTTTTACTGGCTCTTCTCGC
TAACCAAACCGGTAACCCCGCTTATTAAAAGCATTCTGTAACAAAGCGGGACCAAAGCCATGACAAAAAC
GCGTAACAAAAGTGTCTATAATCACGGCAGAAAAGTCCACATTGATTATTTGCACGGCGTCACACTTTGC
TATGCCATAGCATTTTTATCCATAAGATTAGCGGATCCTACCTGACGCTTTTTATCGCAACTCTCTACTG
TTTCTCCATACCCGTTTTTTTGGGAATTCGAGCTCTAAGGAGGTTATAAAAAATGGATATTAATACTGAA
ACTGAGATCAAGCAAAAGCATTCACTAACCCCCTTTCCTGTTTTCCTAATCAGCCCGGCATTTCGCGGGC
GATATTTTCACAGCTATTTCAGGAGTTCAGCCATGAACGCTTATTACATTCAGGATCGTCTTGAGGCTCA
GAGCTGGGCGCGTCACTACCAGCAGCTCGCCCGTGAAGAGAAAGAGGCAGAACTGGCAGACGACATGGAA
AAAGGCCTGCCCCAGCACCTGTTTGAATCGCTATGCATCGATCATTTGCAACGCCACGGGGCCAGCAAAA
AATCCATTACCCGTGCGTTTGATGACGATGTTGAGTTTCAGGAGCGCATGGCAGAACACATCCGGTACAT
GGTTGAAACCATTGCTCACCACCAGGTTGATATTGATTCAGAGGTATAAAACGAATGAGTACTGCACTCG
CAACGCTGGCTGGGAAGCTGGCTGAACGTGTCGGCATGGATTCTGTCGACCCACAGGAACTGATCACCAC
TCTTCGCCAGACGGCATTTAAAGGTGATGCCAGCGATGCGCAGTTCATCGCATTACTGATCGTTGCCAAC
CAGTACGGCCTTAATCCGTGGACGAAAGAAATTTACGCCTTTCCTGATAAGCAGAATGGCATCGTTCCGG
TGGTGGGCGTTGATGGCTGGTCCCGCATCATCAATGAAAACCAGCAGTTTGATGGCATGGACTTTGAGCA
GGACAATGAATCCTGTACATGCCGGATTTACCGCAAGGACCGTAATCATCCGATCTGCGTTACCGAATGG
ATGGATGAATGCCGCCGCGAACCATTCAAAACTCGCGAAGGCAGAGAAATCACGGGGCCGTGGCAGTCGC
ATCCCAAACGGATGTTACGTCATAAAGCCATGATTCAGTGTGCCCGTCTGGCCTTCGGATTTGCTGGTAT
CTATGACAAGGATGAAGCCGAGCGCATTGTCGAAAATACTGCATACACTGCAGAACGTCAGCCGGAACGC
GACATCACTCCGGTTAACGATGAAACCATGCAGGAGATTAACACTCTGCTGATCGCCCTGGATAAAACAT
GGGATGACGACTTATTGCCGCTCTGTTCCCAGATATTTCGCCGCGACATTCGTGCATCGTCAGAACTGAC
ACAGGCCGAAGCAGTAAAAGCTCTTGGATTCCTGAAACAGAAAGCCGCAGAGCAGAAGGTGGCAGCATGA
CACCGGACATTATCCTGCAGCGTACCGGGATCGATGTGAGAGCTGTCGAACAGGGGGATGATGCGTGGCA
CAAATTACGGCTCGGCGTCATCACCGCTTCAGAAGTTCACAACGTGATAGCAAAACCCCGCTCCGGAAAG
AAGTGGCCTGACATGAAAATGTCCTACTTCCACACCCTGCTTGCTGAGGTTTGCACCGGTGTGGCTCCGG
AAGTTAACGCTAAAGCACTGGCCTGGGGAAAACAGTACGAGAACGACGCCAGAACCCTGTTTGAATTCAC
TTCCGGCGTGAATGTTACTGAATCCCCGATCATCTATCGCGACGAAAGTATGCGTACCGCCTGCTCTCCC
GATGGTTTATGCAGTGACGGCAACGGCCTTGAACTGAAATGCCCGTTTACCTCCCGGGATTTCATGAAGT
TCCGGCTCGGTGGTTTCGAGGCCATAAAGTCAGCTTACATGGCCCAGGTGCAGTACAGCATGTGGGTGAC
GCGAAAAAATGCCTGGTACTTTGCCAACTATGACCCGCGTATGAAGCGTGAAGGCCTGCATTATGTCGTG
ATTGAGCGGGATGAAAAGTACATGGCGAGTTTTGACGAGATCGTGCCGGAGTTCATCGAAAAAATGGACG
AGGCACTGGCTGAAATTGGTTTTGTATTTGGGGAGCAATGGCGATGACGCATCCTCACGATAATATCCGG
GTAGGCGCAATCACTTTCGTCTACTCCGTTACAAAGCGAGGCTGGGTATTTCCCGGCCTTTCTGTTATCC
GAAATCCACTGAAAGCACAGCGGCTGGCTGAGGAGATAAATAATAAACGAGGGGCTGTATGCACAAAGCA
TCTTCTGTTGAGTTAAGAACGAGTATCGAGATGGCACATAGCCTTGCTCAAATTGGAATCAGGTTTGTGC
CAATACCAGTAGAAACAGACGAAGAATCCATGGGTATGGACAGTTTTCCCTTTGATATGTAACGGTGAAC
AGTTGTTCTACTTTTGTTTGTTAGTCTTGATGCTTCACTGATAGATACAAGAGCCATAAGAACCTCAGAT
CCTTCCGTATTTAGCCAGTATGTTCTCTAGTGTGGTTCGTTGTTTTTGCGTGAGCCATGAGAACGAACCA
TTGAGATCATACTTACTTTGCATGTCACTCAAAAATTTTGCCTCAAAACTGGTGAGCTGAATTTTTGCAG
TTAAAGCATCGTGTAGTGTTTTTCTTAGTCCGTTATGTAGGTAGGAATCTGATGTAATGGTTGTTGGTAT
TTTGTCACCATTCATTTTTATCTGGTTGTTCTCAAGTTCGGTTACGAGATCCATTTGTCTATCTAGTTCA
ACTTGGAAAATCAACGTATCAGTCGGGCGGCCTCGCTTATCAACCACCAATTTCATATTGCTGTAAGTGT
TTAAATCTTTACTTATTGGTTTCAAAACCCATTGGTTAAGCCTTTTAAACTCATGGTAGTTATTTTCAAG
CATTAACATGAACTTAAATTCATCAAGGCTAATCTCTATATTTGCCTTGTGAGTTTTCTTTTGTGTTAGT
TCTTTTAATAACCACTCATAAATCCTCATAGAGTATTTGTTTTCAAAAGACTTAACATGTTCCAGATTAT
ATTTTATGAATTTTTTTAACTGGAAAAGATAAGGCAATATCTCTTCACTAAAAACTAATTCTAATTTTTC
GCTTGAGAACTTGGCATAGTTTGTCCACTGGAAAATCTCAAAGCCTTTAACCAAAGGATTCCTGATTTCC
ACAGTTCTCGTCATCAGCTCTCTGGTTGCTTTAGCTAATACACCATAAGCATTTTCCCTACTGATGTTCA
TCATCTGAACGTATTGGTTATAAGTGAACGATACCGTCCGTTCTTTCCTTGTAGGGTTTTCAATCGTGGG
GTTGAGTAGTGCCACACAGCATAAAATTAGCTTGGTTTCATGCTCCGTTAAGTCATAGCGACTAATCGCT
AGTTCATTTGCTTTGAAAACAACTAATTCAGACATACATCTCAATTGGTCTAGGTGATTTTAATCACTAT
ACCAATTGAGATGGGCTAGTCAATGATAATTACTAGTCCTTTTCCTTTGAGTTGTGGGTATCTGTAAATT
CTGCTAGACCTTTGCTGGAAAACTTGTAAATTCTGCTAGACCCTCTGTAAATTCCGCTAGACCTTTGTGT
GTTTTTTTTGTTTATATTCAAGTGGTTATAATTTATAGAATAAAGAAAGAATAAAAAAAGATAAAAAGAA
TAGATCCCAGCCCTGTGTATAACTCACTACTTTAGTCAGTTCCGCAGTATTACAAAAGGATGTCGCAAAC
GCTGTTTGCTCCTCTACAAAACAGACCTTAAAACCCTAAAGGCTTAAGTAGCACCCTCGCAAGCTCGGTT
GCGGCCGCAATCGGGCAAATCGCTGAATATTCCTTTTGTCTCCGACCATCAGGCACCTGAGTCGCTGTCT
TTTTCGTGACATTCAGTTCGCTGCGCTCACGGCTCTGGCAGTGAATGGGGGTAAATGGCACTACAGGCGC
CTTTTATGGATTCATGCAAGGAAACTACCCATAATACAAGAAAAGCCCGTCACGGGCTTCTCAGGGCGTT
TTATGGCGGGTCTGCTATGTGGTGCTATCTGACTTTTTGCTGTTCAGCAGTTCCTGCCCTCTGATTTTCC
AGTCTGACCACTTCGGATTATCCCGTGACAGGTCATTCAGACTGGCTAATGCACCCAGTAAGGCAGCGGT
ATCATCAACGGGGTCTGACGCTCAGTGGAACGAAAACTCACGTTAAGGGATTTTGGTCATGAGATTATCA
GCTTTCGCTAAGGATGATTTCTGGAATTCTTCCCTATCAGTGATAGAGATTGACATCCCTATCAGTGATA
GAGATACTGAGCACCAATCCGATGACCCTAAGCCGTTTTAGAGCTAGAAATAGCAAGTTAAAATAAGGCT
AGTCCGTTATCAACTTGAAAAAGTGGCACCGAGTCGGTGCTTTTTTTGAAGCTTGGGCCCGAACAAAAAC
TCATCTCAGAAGAGGATCTGAATAGCGCCGTCGACCATCATCATCATCATCATTGAGTTTAAACGGTCTC
CAGCTTGGCTGTTTTGGCGGATGAGAGAAGATTTTCAGCCTGATACAGATTAAATCAGAACGCAGAAGCG
GTCTGATAAAACAGAATTTGCCTGGCGGCAGTAGCGCGGTGGTCCCACCTGACCCCATGCCGAACTCAGA
AGTGAAACGCCGTAGCGCCGATGGTAGTGTGGGGTCTCCCCATGCGAGAGTAGGGAACTGCCAGGCATCA
AATAAAACGAAAGGCTCAGTCGAAAGACTGGGCCTTTCGTTTTATCTGTTGTTTGTCGGTGAACTGGATC
CTTACTCGAGTCTAGACTGCAGGCGGATCTTCACCTAGATCCTTTTAAATTAAAAATGAAGTTTTAAATC
AATCTAAAGTATATATGAGTAAACTTGGTCTGCTGACAGGACATTATTTGCCGACTACCTTGGTGATCTC
GCCTTTCACGTAGTGGACAAATTCTTCCAACTGATCTGCGCGCGAGGCCAAGCGATCTTCTTCTTGTCCA
AGATAAGCCTGTCTAGCTTCAAGTATGACGGGCTGATACTGGGCCGGCAGGCGCTCCATTGCCCAGTCGG
CAGCGACATCCTTCGGCGCGATTTTGCCGGTTACTGCGCTGTACCAAATGCGGGACAACGTAAGCACTAC
ATTTCGCTCATCGCCAGCCCAGTCGGGCGGCGAGTTCCATAGCGTTAAGGTTTCATTTAGCGCCTCAAAT
AGATCCTGTTCAGGAACCGGATCAAAGAGTTCCTCCGCCGCTGGACCTACCAAGGCAACGCTATGTTCTC
TTGCTTTTGTCAGCAAGATAGCCAGATCAATGTCGATCGTGGCTGGCTCGAAGATACCTGCAAGAATGTC
ATTGCGCTGCCATTCTCCAAATTGCAGTTCGCGCTTAGCTGGATAACGCCACGGAATGATGTCGTCGTGC
ACAACAATGGTGACTTCTACAGCGCGGAGAATCTCGCTCTCTCCAGGGGAAGCCGAAGTTTCCAAAAGGT
CGTTGATCAAAGCTCGCCGCGTTGTTTCATCAAGCCTTACGGTCACCGTAACCAGCAAATCAATATCACT
GTGTGGCTTCAGGCCGCCATCCACTGCGGAGCCGTACAAATGTACGGCCAGCAACGTCGGTTCGAGATGG
CGCTCGATGACGCCAACTACCTCTGATAGTTGAGTCGATACTTCGGCGATCACCGCTTCCCTCATACTCT
TCCTTTTTCAATATTATTGAAGCATTTATCAGGGTTATTGTCTCATGAGCGGATACATATTTGAATGTAT
TTAGAAAAATAAACAAATAGCTAGCTCACTCGGTCGCTACCAGGGTTATTGTCTCATGAGCGGATACATA
TTTGAATGTATTTAGAAAAATAAACAAATAGGGGTTCCGCGCACATTTCCCCGAAAAGTGCCACCTGC
Features (pLannotate 1.2.2; 18 found; start..end, strand, type, name):
     13..888     -  CDS            araC: ARAC_ECOLI - Experimental evidence at protein level: Swiss-Prot protein existence level 1. Transcription factor that regulates the expression of several genes involved in the transport and metabolism of L-arabinose (PubMed:4362626, PubMed:328165, PubMed:6251457, PubMed:2962192, PubMed:6319708, PubMed:2231717, PubMed:1447222). Functions both as a positive and a negative regulator (PubMed:328165, PubMed:6251457). In the presence of arabinose, activates the expression of the araBAD, araE, araFGH and araJ promoters (PubMed:4362626, PubMed:328165, PubMed:6251457, PubMed:2962192, PubMed:6319708, Pub
    915..1199    +  promoter       araBAD promoter: araBAD; promoter of the L-arabinose operon of E. coli; the araC regulatory gene is transcribed in the opposite direction (Guzman et al., 1995)
   1243..1659    +  CDS            Gam: inhibitor of the host RecBCD nuclease in the λ Red system; gam; protects the double-stranded DNA substrate for recombination
   1665..2450    +  CDS            Beta: single-stranded DNA binding recombinase in the λ Red system; bet; mediates pairing of a single-stranded DNA with a complementary target
   2447..3127    +  CDS            Exo: 5' to 3' double-stranded DNA exonuclease in the λ Red system; exo; creates 3' single-stranded DNA tails
   3128..3372    +  terminator     λ tL3 terminator: transcription terminator tL3 from phage λ
   3495..4445    -  CDS            Rep101(Ts): temperature-sensitive version of the RepA protein needed for replication with the pSC101 origin (Armstrong et al., 1984); rep101 encoding an A56V mutation
   4493..4715    -  rep_origin     pSC101 ori: low-copy replication origin that requires the Rep101 protein
   5250..5271    -  terminator     bacterial terminator (fragment): putative bacterial transcription terminator
   5281..5299    +  protein_bind   tet operator: tetO; bacterial operator O2 for the tetR and tetA genes tetracycline repressor TetR
   5305..5324    +  promoter       H1-2O2 promoter (fragment): doxycycline-inducible variant of the human H1 RNA promoter (Henriksen et al., 2007)
   5355..5430    +  misc_RNA       gRNA scaffold: guide RNA scaffold for the Streptococcus pyogenes CRISPR/Cas9 system
   5496..5513    +  CDS            capTEV™ (fragment): composite tag for in vivo biotinylation, TEV protease cleavage, and 6xHis tagging
   5620..5735    +  ncRNA          5S rRNA: Accession: RF00001 - 5S ribosomal RNA
   5739..5785    +  terminator     rrnB T1 terminator: transcription terminator T1 from the E. coli rrnB gene
   5924..6715    -  CDS            SmR: aminoglycoside adenylyltransferase (Murphy, 1985); aadA; confers resistance to spectinomycin and streptomycin
   6716..6807    -  promoter       AmpR promoter: bla
   6831..6901    -  promoter       AmpR promoter (fragment): bla
