[The description below was written by a language model from this plasmid's Addgene catalogue record and pLannotate feature annotations shown in this document.]
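Description:
pKDsgRNA-srlA is a low-copy bacterial expression plasmid built on the pKD46 recombineering backbone, intended for CRISPR-Cas9-assisted genome editing in E. coli. It replicates from the pSC101 origin with the temperature-sensitive Rep101 protein (A56V variant), so it is maintained at a permissive low temperature and can in principle be cured by shifting cells to a higher one. Selection is with spectinomycin, conferred by the aadA (SmR) aminoglycoside adenylyltransferase gene, which is driven by an AmpR (bla) promoter. The catalogue size (6,959 bp) differs slightly from the sequenced record (6,928 nt).

The plasmid carries two independently inducible modules. The first is the lambda Red operon: Gam, which blocks host RecBCD nuclease; Beta, the single-strand annealing recombinase; and Exo, the 5'-to-3' exonuclease. It sits under the araBAD promoter with the divergently transcribed araC regulator and is followed by the lambda tL3 terminator, so arabinose switches on recombination functions. The second is a single guide RNA cassette in which a tet-regulated promoter containing a tet operator drives a spacer directed at srlA fused to the Streptococcus pyogenes Cas9 gRNA scaffold, followed by the rrnB T1 terminator. The annotated H1-2O2 and capTEV fragments are short matches that are probably annotation artefacts rather than functional parts.

No Cas9 or TetR gene is annotated here, so these would have to be supplied from elsewhere. In use, Red-mediated recombination introduces an edit at srlA while induced guide expression directs Cas9 cleavage against unedited chromosomes. The associated work examined managing the SOS response during such recombineering through transient inhibition of host RecA.
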