Addgene plasmid #89965: pKDsgRNA-srlA
Purpose: Contains arabinose-induced lambda Red and a tet-inducible gRNA targeting srlA.
Depositing lab: Michael Lynch. Depositing organization: Duke University. Publication: Managing the SOS Response for Enhanced CRISPR-Cas-Based Recombineering in E. coli through Transient Inhibition of Host RecA Activity. Moreb EA, Hoover B, Yaseen A, Valyasevi N, Roecker Z, Menacho-Melgar R, Lynch MD. ACS Synth Biol. 2017 Oct 2. doi: 10.1021/acssynbio.7b00174. PubMed 28915012.
Backbone
  Vector backbone: pKD46
  Total vector size (bp): 6959
  Vector type: Bacterial Expression
Growth in bacteria
  Bacterial resistance: Spectinomycin, 50 μg/mL
  Growth temperature: 30°C
  Growth strain: DH5alpha
  Copy number: Low Copy
Gene/Insert
  Gene/Insert name: srlA gRNA
  gRNA/shRNA sequence: CAATCCGATGACCCTAAGCC
  Promoter: pTet
  Cloning method: Unknown
  Sequencing primers: 5′ ttctcagggcgttttatggc
Terms and licenses: Academic/Nonprofit Terms; Industry Terms: Not Available to Industry
How to cite: pKDsgRNA-srlA was a gift from Michael Lynch (Addgene plasmid # 89965 ; http://n2t.net/addgene:89965 ; RRID:Addgene_89965)
